>Addgene plasmid #221609 | AAV-GFAPp-PiGM-Iq(mCherry) | addgene full sequence | sequence record 477209 | Addgene NGS Result
TTCTTTCCTGCGTTATCCCCTGATTCTGTGGATAACCGTATTACCGCCTTTGAGTGAGCTGATACCGCTC
GCCGCAGCCGAACGACCGAGCGCAGCGAGTCAGTGAGCGAGGAAGCGGAAGAGCGCCCAATACGCAAACC
GCCTCTCCCCGCGCGTTGGCCGATTCATTAATGCAGCTGCGCGCTCGCTCGCTCACCTGGGSCGCCCGGG
CAAAGCCCSSNGCRWTSGGSGKSCKTTRGSKYGCMGSGKYCR
[54 nt withheld, positions 253-306]
CCCATTCGCCATTCAGGCTGCGCAACTGTTGGGAAGGGCGATCGGTGCGGGCCTCTTCGCTATTACGCCA
GCTGCGCGCTCGCTCGCTCACTGAGGCCGCCCGGGCAAAGCCCGGGCGTCGGGCGACCTTTGGTCGCCCG
GCCTCAGTGAGCGAGCGAGCGCGCAGAGAGGGAGTGGCCAACTCCATCACTAGGGGTTCCTTGTAGTTAA
TGATTAACCCGCCATGCTACTTATCTACGTAGCCATGCTCTAGGAAGATCCGGCGCGCCGATCTAACATA
TCCTGGTGTGGAGTAGGGGACGCTGCTCTGACAGAGGCTCGGGGGCCTGAGCTGGCTCTGTGAGCTGGGG
AGGAGGCAGACAGCCAGGCCTTGTCTGCAAGCAGACCTGGCAGCATTGGGCTGGCCGCCCCCCAGGGCCT
CCTCTTCATGCCCAGTGAATGACTCACCTTGGCACAGACACAATGTTCGGGGTGGGCACAGTGCCTGCTT
CCCGCCGCACCCCAGCCCCCCTCAAATGCCTTCCGAGAAGCCCATTGAGCAGGGGGCTTGCATTGCACCC
CAGCCTGACAGCCTGGCATCTTGGGATAAAAGCAGCACAGCCCCCTAGGGGCTGCCCTTGCTGTGTGGCG
CCACCGGCGGTGGAGAACAAGGCTCTATTCAGCCTGTGCCCAGGAAAGGGGATCAGGGGATGCCCAGGCA
TGGACAGTGGGTGGCAGGGGGGGAGAGGAGGGCTGTCTGCTTCCCAGAAGTCCAAGGACACAAATGGGTG
AGGGGAGAGCTCTCCCCATAGCTGGGCTGCGGCCCAACCCCACCCCCTCAGGCTATGCCAGGGGGTGTTG
CCAGGGGCACCCGGGCATCGCCAGTCTAGCCCACTCCTTCATAAAGCCCTCGCATCCCAGGAGCGAGCAG
AGCCAGAGCAGGTTGGAGAGGAGACGCATCACCTCCGCTGCTCGCGGGGAAGCTTGGGATCCATGACTCC
TGGGAAGCCCAAAACTGGCAAGAAAAGCAAACAGCAAACTTTTATCAAGCCTTCTCCTGAGGAAGCGCTG
CTCTGGGCAGAAGCATTTGATGAACTGCTGGCCAGCAAATATGGGCTTGCTGCATTCAGAGCGTTTTTAA
AGTCCGAGTTCTGTGAAGAAAATATTGAATTCTGGTTGGCTTGCGAAGACTTCAAGAAAACCAAATCACC
ACAGAAACTGTCCTCAAAAGCAAGGAAAATATACACCGACTTCATCGAGAAGGAAGCTCCCAAAGAGATA
AACATAGACTTTCAAACAAAAACTCTGATTGCCCAAAATATCCAAGAGGCTACAAGTGGCTGCTTCACCA
CAGCGCAGAAGAGGGTGTACAGCCTGATGGAGAACAACTCTTATCCTCGTTTCTTGGAATCAGAATTTTA
TCAGGACTTGTGTAAAAAGCCACAGATCACCACGGAGCCCCATGCTACAACCGGTGGCGGCAGTGGTGGC
GGCAGCATGAAGATGGACAAGAAGACAATTGTCTGGTTTCGCAGGGACCTGAGAATCGAAGATAACCCCG
CATTGGCAGCAGCAGCCCATGAGGGTTCTGTGTTCCCTGTCTTCATTTGGTGTCCAGAGGAGGAGGGACA
GTTCTACCCTGGCCGGGCCAGCAGATGGTGGATGAAGCAGTCCTTGGCTCACCTGTCACAGAGTCTCAAG
GCACTGGGCTCCGATCTGACGTTGATTAAGACCCACAACACGATTAGCGCAATTCTGGACTGCATCCGGG
TGACCGGCGCAACAAAAGTGGTTTTCAACCACCTCTACGACCCAGTTAGCCTTGTGCGGGACCATACCGT
CAAGGAGAAATTGGTGGAGCGGGGCATCAGTGTGCAGTCTTACAATGGCGACCTGTTGTATGAACCATGG
GAAATTTATTGTGAGAAAGGCAAGCCTTTCACTAGCTTCAATTCTTACTGGAAAAAATGTCTGGACATGA
GTATCGAAAGCGTGATGCTTCCCCCCCCCTGGCGGCTGATGCCAATTACTGCCGCCGCTGAGGCAATCTG
GGCATGTAGCATCGAAGAGTTGGGTCTGGAGAATGAGGCTGAGAAGCCAAGTAACGCCCTGCTGACTCGC
GCATGGTCCCCAGGATGGTCAAACGCAGACAAACTTCTGAACGAGTTCATTGAAAAGCAGCTGATTGACT
ACGCTAAGAACTCCAAAAAAGTCGTTGGAAACTCAACAAGCCTCTTGAGCCCTTACCTGCACTTTGGCGA
GATCTCTGTTCGGCACGTGTTCCAGTGCGCCCGGATGAAGCAGATAATCTGGGCAAGAGACAAAAACAGT
GAGGGAGAGGAGTCTGCCGATTTGTTCCTGAGAGGCATCGGACTCCGGGAGTACAGCCGCTACATTTGTT
TTAACTTCCCTTTCACCCACGAACAGAGCCTCTTGTCTCACCTGCGCTTCTTCCCATGGGACGCAGATGT
TGATAAATTCAAGGCTTGGCGACAGGGGCGCACCGGGTATCCACTTGTCGACGCTGGCATGAGGGAGCTG
TGGGCCACGGGGTGGATGCATAATAGGATCAGAGTGATTGTGTCTTCTTTCGCCGTCAAGTTCTTGTTGC
TCCCATGGAAATGGGGCATGAAGTACTTCTGGGACACGCTGCTGGCCGCTGACCTTGAGTGCGACATTCT
TGGGTGGCAGTACATTTCCGGATCTATTCCTGATGGGCACGAACTCGATAGGCTCGACAACCCCGCTTTG
CAGGGGGCTAAATACGACCCAGAAGGGGAATACATCCGCCAGTGGCTCCCCGAGCTGGCAAGGCTGCCTA
CCGAGTGGATTCATCATCCCTGGGACGCACCGTTGACTGTTTTGAAGGCAAGCGGCGTAGAGTTGGGTAC
CAATTACGCAAAGCCTATCGTCGATATTGACACCGCAAGGGAGCTGCTGGCAAAGGCTATCTCTAGGACA
CGGGAGGCCCAAATTATGATCGGCGCCGCCTCAGGAGGAGGCTCAGGAGGAGGAGGCGCGGGAGCTAGCG
GAGGTGGATCTGGTGGCGGTGAGGGCAGAGGAAGTCTTCTAACATGCGGTGACGTGGAGGAGAATCCCGG
CCCTCGTACGGGCGGCAGTGGTGGCGGCAGCATGAATGGCGCCATCGGTGGCGACCTTCTCCTGAACTTT
CCAGACATGAGCGTTCTTGAGCGACAGAGGGCTCATCTCAAATACCTGAACCCGACGTTCGATAGTCCCT
TGGCTGGATTCTTTGCTGATTCTTCTATGATTACCGGCGGCGAAATGGATTCTTATCTGAGTACTGCTGG
TTTGAACCTGCCTATGATGTACGGAGAGACCACAGTGGAGGGAGATAGCAGACTGTCCATCTCCCCAGAG
ACCACGCTGGGCACAGGAAACTTCAAAGCAGCCAAGTTTGATACAGAGACCAAAGACTGTAATGAAGCCG
CTAAAAAGATGACCATGAACCGGGACGATCTTGTGGAAGAGGGCGAGGAAGAGAAGTCAAAGATTACAGA
ACAGAACAATGGTTCCACCAAGTCAATCAAAAAAATGAAGCACAAGGCCAAAAAAGAGGAAAATAATTTT
TCCAACGATTCCAGCAAAGTGACAAAGGAACTGGAGAAGACCGACTACATTGGAGGAGGAGGCGCGGGAA
TCGATATGGTGAGCAAGGGCGAGGAGGATAACATGGCCATCATCAAGGAGTTCATGCGCTTCAAGGTGCA
CATGGAGGGCTCCGTGAACGGCCACGAGTTCGAGATCGAGGGCGAGGGCGAGGGCCGCCCCTACGAGGGC
ACCCAGACCGCCAAGCTGAAGGTGACCAAGGGTGGCCCCCTGCCCTTCGCCTGGGACATCCTGTCCCCTC
AGTTCATGTACGGCTCCAAGGCCTACGTGAAGCACCCCGCCGACATCCCCGACTACTTGAAGCTGTCCTT
CCCCGAGGGCTTCAAGTGGGAGCGCGTGATGAACTTCGAGGACGGCGGCGTGGTGACCGTGACCCAGGAC
TCCTCCCTGCAGGACGGCGAGTTCATCTACAAGGTGAAGCTGCGCGGCACCAACTTCCCCTCCGACGGCC
CCGTAATGCAGAAGAAGACCATGGGCTGGGAGGCCTCCTCCGAGCGGATGTACCCCGAGGACGGCGCCCT
GAAGGGCGAGATCAAGCAGAGGCTGAAGCTGAAGGACGGCGGCCACTACGACGCTGAGGTCAAGACCACC
TACAAGGCCAAGAAGCCCGTGCAGCTGCCCGGCGCCTACAACGTCAACATCAAGTTGGACATCACCTCCC
ACAACGAGGACTACACCATCGTGGAACAGTACGAACGCGCCGAGGGCCGCCACTCCACCGGCGGCATGGA
CGAGCTGTACAAGGATAGTGCTGGTAGTGAATTCGGTAAAAAGAAGAAAAAGAAGTCAAAGACAAAGTGT
GTAATTATGTAATCTAGAATAATCAACCTCTGGATTACAAAATTTGTGAAAGATTGACTGGTATTCTTAA
CTATGTTGCTCCTTTTACGCTATGTGGATACGCTGCTTTAATGCCTTTGTATCATGCTATTGCTTCCCGT
ATGGCTTTCATTTTCTCCTCCTTGTATAAATCCTGGTTAGTTCTTGCCACGGCGGAACTCATCGCCGCCT
GCCTTGCCCGCTGCTGGACAGGGGCTCGGCTGTTGGGCACTGACAATTCCGTGGTGTTTATTTGTGAAAT
TTGTGATGCTATTGCTTTATTTGTAACCATCACTAGTTAGGCTTTATTTGTGAAATTTGTGATGCTATTG
CTTTATTTGTAACCATCACTAGTTAGGCTTTATTTGTGAAATTTGTGATGCTATTGCTTTATTTGTAACC
ATTATAAGCTGCAATAAACAAGTTAACAACAACAATTGCATTCATTTTATGTTTCAGGTTCAGGGGGAGA
TGTGGGAGGTTTTTTAAAATCGATAAGGATCTTCCTAGAGCATGGCTACGTAGATAAGTAGCATGGCGGG
TTAATCATTAACTACAAGGAACCCCTAGTGATGGAGTTGGCCACTCCCTCTCTGCGCGCTCGCTCGCTCA
CTGAGGCCGGGCGACCAAAGGTCGCCCGACGCCCGGGCTTTGCCCGGGCGGCCTCAGTGAGCGAGCGAGC
GCGCAGCTGCATTAATGAATCGGCCAACGCGCGGGGAGAGGCGGTTTGCGTATTGGGCGCTCTTCCGCTT
CCTCGCTCWCTGMCCSGGCGGCCTCRGTGAGCGAGCGAGCGCGCAGCTGGCGTAATAGCGAAGAGGCCCG
CACCGATCGCCCTTCCCAACAGTTGCGCAGCCTGAATGGCGAATGGG
[124 nt withheld, positions 5604-5727]
C
[91 nt withheld, positions 5729-5819]
A
[49 nt withheld, positions 5821-5869]
CCTTTGACGTTGGAGTCCACGTTCTTT
[37 nt withheld, positions 5897-5933]
ACCCTATCTCGGTCTATTCTTTTGATTTATAAGGGATTTTGCCGATTTCGGCCTATTGGTTAAAAAATGA
GCTGATTTAACAAAAATTTAACGCGAATTTTAACAAAATATTAACGCTTACAATTTAGGTGGCACTTTTC
GGGGAAATGTGCGCGGAACCCCTATTTGTTTATTTTTCTAAATACATTCAAATATGTATCCGCTCATGAG
ACAATAACCCTGATAAATGCTTCAATAATATTGAAAAAGGAAGAGTATGAGTATTCAACATTTCCGTGTC
GCCCTTATTCCCTTTTTTGCGGCATTTTGCCTTCCTGTTTTTGCTCACCCAGAAACGCTGGTGAAAGTAA
AAGATGCTGAAGATCAGTTGGGTGCACGAGTGGGTTACATCGAACTGGATCTCAACAGCGGTAAGATCCT
TGAGAGTTTTCGCCCCGAAGAACGTTTTCCAATGATGAGCACTTTTAAAGTTCTGCTATGTGGCGCGGTA
TTATCCCGTATTGACGCCGGGCAAGAGCAACTCGGTCGCCGCATACACTATTCTCAGAATGACTTGGTTG
AGTACTCACCAGTCACAGAAAAGCATCTTACGGATGGCATGACAGTAAGAGAATTATGCAGTGCTGCCAT
AACCATGAGTGATAACACTGCGGCCAACTTACTTCTGACAACGATCGGAGGACCGAAGGAGCTAACCGCT
TTTTTGCACAACATGGGGGATCATGTAACTCGCCTTGATCGTTGGGAACCGGAGCTGAATGAAGCCATAC
CAAACGACGAGCGTGACACCACGATGCCTGTAGCAATGGCAACAACGTTGCGCAAACTATTAACTGGCGA
ACTACTTACTCTAGCTTCCCGGCAACAATTAATAGACTGGATGGAGGCGGATAAAGTTGCAGGACCACTT
CTGCGCTCGGCCCTTCCGGCTGGCTGGTTTATTGCTGATAAATCTGGAGCCGGTGAGCGTGGGTCTCGCG
GTATCATTGCAGCACTGGGGCCAGATGGTAAGCCCTCCCGTATCGTAGTTATCTACACGACGGGGAGTCA
GGCAACTATGGATGAACGAAATAGACAGATCGCTGAGATAGGTGCCTCACTGATTAAGCATTGGTAACTG
TCAGACCAAGTTTACTCATATATACTTTAGATTGATTTAAAACTTCATTTTTAATTTAAAAGGATCTAGG
TGAAGATCCTTTTTGATAATCTCATGACCAAAATCCCTTAACGTGAGTTTTCGTTCCACTGAGCGTCAGA
CCCCGTAGAAAAGATCAAAGGATCTTCTTGAGATCCTTTTTTTCTGCGCGTAATCTGCTGCTTGCAAACA
AAAAAACCACCGCTACCAGCGGTGGTTTGTTTGCCGGATCAAGAGCTACCAACTCTTTTTCCGAAGGTAA
CTGGCTTCAGCAGAGCGCAGATACCAAATACTGTTCTTCTAGTGTAGCCGTAGTTAGGCCACCACTTCAA
GAACTCTGTAGCACCGCCTACATACCTCGCTCTGCTAATCCTGTTACCAGTGGCTGCTGCCAGTGGCGAT
AAGTCGTGTCTTACCGGGTTGGACTCAAGACGATAGTTACCGGATAAGGCGCAGCGGTCGGGCTGAACGG
GGGGTTCGTGCACACAGCCCAGCTTGGAGCGAACGACCTACACCGAACTGAGATACCTACAGCGTGAGCT
ATGAGAAAGCGCCACGCTTCCCGAAGGGAGAAAGGCGGACAGGTATCCGGTAAGCGGCAGGGTCGGAACA
GGAGAGCGCACGAGGGAGCTTCCAGGGGGAAACGCCTGGTATCTTTATAGTCCTGTCGGGTTTCGCCACC
TCTGACTTGAGCGTCGATTTTTGTGATGCTCGTCAGGGGGGCGGAGCCTATGGAAAAACGCCAGCAACGC
GGCCTTTTTACGGTTCCTGGCCTTTTGCTGGCCTTTTGCTCACATG
Features (pLannotate 1.2.2; 24 found; start..end, strand, type, name):
      1..121     +  rep_origin     RSF ori (fragment): Plasmids containing the RSF 1030 origin of replication can be propagated in E. coli cells that contain additional plasmids with compatible origins.
    123..179     +  CDS            lacI (fragment): lac repressor; lacI; The lac repressor binds to the lac operator to inhibit transcription in E. coli. This inhibition can be relieved by adding lactose or isopropyl-β-D-thiogalactopyranoside (IPTG).
    177..196     +  repeat_region  AAV2 ITR (fragment): inverted terminal repeat of adeno-associated virus serotype 2 inverted
    253..306     -  rep_origin     f1 ori (fragment) (sequence withheld): f1 bacteriophage origin of replication; arrow indicates direction of (+) strand synthesis
    311..380     -  CDS            lacZα (fragment): LacZα fragment of β-galactosidase; lacZ fragment
    375..507     -  repeat_region  AAV2 ITR (fragment): inverted terminal repeat of adeno-associated virus serotype 2 inverted
   1276..1755    +  CDS            RGS2 (fragment): RGS2_HUMAN - Also known as G0S8. Experimental evidence at protein level: Swiss-Prot protein existence level 1. Regulates G protein-coupled receptor signaling cascades. Inhibits signal transduction by increasing the GTPase activity of G protein alpha subunits, thereby driving them into their inactive GDP- bound form (PubMed:11063746, PubMed:19478087). It is involved in the negative regulation of the angiotensin-activated signaling pathway (PubMed:28784619). Plays a role in the regulation of blood pressure in response to signaling via G protein-coupled receptors and GNAQ. Plays a role in regulat
   1783..3276    +  CDS            CRY2 (fragment): CRY2_ARATH - Also known as PHH1 From Arabidopsis thaliana (Mouse-ear cress).
   3418..4008    +  CDS            BHLH63 (fragment): BH063_ARATH - Also known as CIB1, EN84. Experimental evidence at protein level: Swiss-Prot protein existence level 1. Transcription factor that binds DNA to G box 5'-CACGTG-3' and, to a lower extent, to E-box 5'-CANNTG-3' in vitro. Binds to chromatin DNA of the FT gene and promotes its expression, and thus triggers flowering in response to blue light. From Arabidopsis thaliana (Mouse-ear cress).
   3952..4659    +  CDS            mCherry: mCherry is a basic (constitutively fluorescent) red fluorescent protein published in 2004, derived from Discosoma sp.. It is reported to be a very rapidly-maturing monomer with low acid sensitivity.
   4681..4728    +  CDS            K-Ras (fragment): human small GTPase proto-oncoprotein
   4737..4894    +  misc_feature   WPRE (fragment): woodchuck hepatitis virus posttranscriptional regulatory element
   4900..4984    +  misc_feature   WPRE (fragment): woodchuck hepatitis virus posttranscriptional regulatory element
   4983..5026    -  polyA_signal   SV40 poly(A) signal (fragment): SV40 polyadenylation signal
   5037..5082    -  polyA_signal   SV40 poly(A) signal (fragment): SV40 polyadenylation signal
   5093..5160    -  polyA_signal   SV40 poly(A) signal (fragment): SV40 polyadenylation signal
   5293..5426    +  repeat_region  AAV2 ITR: inverted terminal repeat of adeno-associated virus serotype 2 inverted
   5420..5476    -  CDS            lacI (fragment): lac repressor; lacI; The lac repressor binds to the lac operator to inhibit transcription in E. coli. This inhibition can be relieved by adding lactose or isopropyl-β-D-thiogalactopyranoside (IPTG).
   5505..5532    -  repeat_region  AAV2 ITR (fragment): inverted terminal repeat of adeno-associated virus serotype 2 inverted
   5530..5599    +  CDS            lacZα (fragment): LacZα fragment of β-galactosidase; lacZ fragment
   5604..6032    +  rep_origin     f1 ori (sequence partly withheld): f1 bacteriophage origin of replication; arrow indicates direction of (+) strand synthesis
   6085..6189    +  promoter       AmpR promoter: bla
   6190..7050    +  CDS            AmpR: β-lactamase; bla; confers resistance to ampicillin, carbenicillin, and related antibiotics
   7221..7809    +  rep_origin     ori: high-copy-number ColE1/pMB1/pBR322/pUC origin of replication
