>Addgene plasmid #221609 | AAV-GFAPp-PiGM-Iq(D387A mCherry) Sequencing Result | analyzer sequence | sequence record 442293
GCGTATTGGGCGCTCTTCCGCTTCCTCGCTCACTGACTCGCTGCGCTCGGTCGTTCGGCTGCGGCGAGCG
GTATCAGCTCACTCAAAGGCGGTAATACGGTTATCCACAGAATCAGGGGATAACGCAGGAAAGAACATGT
GAGCAAAAGGCCAGCAAAAGGCCAGGAACCGTAAAAAGGCCGCGTTGCTGGCGTTTTTCCATAGGCTCCG
CCCCCCTGACGAGCATCACAAAAATCGACGCTCAAGTCAGAGGTGGCGAAACCCGACAGGACTATAAAGA
TACCAGGCGTTTCCCCCTGGAAGCTCCCTCGTGCGCTCTCCTGTTCCGACCCTGCCGCTTACCGGATACC
TGTCCGCCTTTCTCCCTTCGGGAAGCGTGGCGCTTTCTCATAGCTCACGCTGTAGGTATCTCAGTTCGGT
GTAGGTCGTTCGCTCCAAGCTGGGCTGTGTGCACGAACCCCCCGTTCAGCCCGACCGCTGCGCCTTATCC
GGTAACTATCGTCTTGAGTCCAACCCGGTAAGACACGACTTATCGCCACTGGCAGCAGCCACTGGTAACA
GGATTAGCAGAGCGAGGTATGTAGGCGGTGCTACAGAGTTCTTGAAGTGGTGGCCTAACTACGGCTACAC
TAGAAGAACAGTATTTGGTATCTGCGCTCTGCTGAAGCCAGTTACCTTCGGAAAAAGAGTTGGTAGCTCT
TGATCCGGCAAACAAACCACCGCTGGTAGCGGTGGTTTTTTTGTTTGCAAGCAGCAGATTACGCGCAGAA
AAAAAGGATCTCAAGAAGATCCTTTGATCTTTTCTACGGGGTCTGACGCTCAGTGGAACGAAAACTCACG
TTAAGGGATTTTGGTCATGAGATTATCAAAAAGGATCTTCACCTAGATCCTTTTAAATTAAAAATGAAGT
TTTAAATCAATCTAAAGTATATATGAGTAAACTTGGTCTGACAGTTACCAATGCTTAATCAGTGAGGCAC
CTATCTCAGCGATCTGTCTATTTCGTTCATCCATAGTTGCCTGACTCCCCGTCGTGTAGATAACTACGAT
ACGGGAGGGCTTACCATCTGGCCCCAGTGCTGCAATGATACCGCGAGACCCACGCTCACCGGCTCCAGAT
TTATCAGCAATAAACCAGCCAGCCGGAAGGGCCGAGCGCAGAAGTGGTCCTGCAACTTTATCCGCCTCCA
TCCAGTCTATTAATTGTTGCCGGGAAGCTAGAGTAAGTAGTTCGCCAGTTAATAGTTTGCGCAACGTTGT
TGCCATTGCTACAGGCATCGTGGTGTCACGCTCGTCGTTTGGTATGGCTTCATTCAGCTCCGGTTCCCAA
CGATCAAGGCGAGTTACATGATCCCCCATGTTGTGCAAAAAAGCGGTTAGCTCCTTCGGTCCTCCGATCG
TTGTCAGAAGTAAGTTGGCCGCAGTGTTATCACTCATGGTTATGGCAGCACTGCATAATTCTCTTACTGT
CATGCCATCCGTAAGATGCTTTTCTGTGACTGGTGAGTACTCAACCAAGTCATTCTGAGAATAGTGTATG
CGGCGACCGAGTTGCTCTTGCCCGGCGTCAATACGGGATAATACCGCGCCACATAGCAGAACTTTAAAAG
TGCTCATCATTGGAAAACGTTCTTCGGGGCGAAAACTCTCAAGGATCTTACCGCTGTTGAGATCCAGTTC
GATGTAACCCACTCGTGCACCCAACTGATCTTCAGCATCTTTTACTTTCACCAGCGTTTCTGGGTGAGCA
AAAACAGGAAGGCAAAATGCCGCAAAAAAGGGAATAAGGGCGACACGGAAATGTTGAATACTCATACTCT
TCCTTTTTCAATATTATTGAAGCATTTATCAGGGTTATTGTCTCATGAGCGGATACATATTTGAATGTAT
TTAGAAAAATAAACAAATAGGGGTTCCGCGCACATTTCCCCGAAAAGTGCCACCTAAATTGTAAGCGTTA
ATATTTTGTTAAAATTCGCGTTAAATTTTTGTTAAATCAGCTCATTTTTTAACCAATAGGCCGAAATCGG
CAAAATCCCTTATAAATCAAAAGAATAGACCGAGATAGGGT
[37 nt withheld, positions 2072-2108]
AAAGAACGTGGACTCCAACGTCAAAGG
[49 nt withheld, positions 2136-2184]
T
[91 nt withheld, positions 2186-2276]
G
[124 nt withheld, positions 2278-2401]
CCCATTCGCCATTCAGGCTGCGCAACTGTTGGGAAGGGCGATCGGTGCGGGCCTCTTCGCTATTACGCCA
GCTGCGCGCTCGCTCGCTCACTGAGGCCGCCCGGGCAAAGCCCGGGCGTCGGGCGACCTTTGGTCGCCCG
GCCTCAGTGAGCGAGCGAGCGCGCAGAGAGGGAGTGGCCAACTCCATCACTAGGGGTTCCTTGTAGTTAA
TGATTAACCCGCCATGCTACTTATCTACGTAGCCATGCTCTAGGAAGATCTGATCTAACATATCCTGGTG
TGGAGTAGGGGACGCTGCTCTGACAGAGGCTCGGGGGCCTGAGCTGGCTCTGTGAGCTGGGGAGGAGGCA
GACAGCCAGGCCTTGTCTGCAAGCAGACCTGGCAGCATTGGGCTGGCCGCCCCCCAGGGCCTCCTCTTCA
TGCCCAGTGAATGACTCACCTTGGCACAGACACAATGTTCGGGGTGGGCACAGTGCCTGCTTCCCGCCGC
ACCCCAGCCCCCCTCAAATGCCTTCCGAGAAGCCCATTGAGCAGGGGGCTTGCATTGCACCCCAGCCTGA
CAGCCTGGCATCTTGGGATAAAAGCAGCACAGCCCCCTAGGGGCTGCCTTGCTGTGTGGCGCCACCGGCG
GTGGAGAACAAGGCTCTATTCAGCCTGTGCCCAGGAAAGGGGATCAGGGGATGCCCAGGCATGGACAGTG
GGTGGCAGGGGGGGAGAGGAGGGCTGTCTGCTTCCCAGAAGTCCAAGGACACAAATGGGTGAGGGGAGAG
CTCTCCCCATAGCTGGGCTGCGGCCCAACCCCACCCCCTCAGGCTATGCCAGGGGGTGTTGCCAGGGGCA
CCCGGGCATCGCCAGTCTAGCCCACTCCTTCATAAAGCCCTCGCATCCCAGGAGCGAGCAGAGCCAGAGC
AGGTTGGAGAGGAGACGCATCACCTCCGCTGCTCGCGGGGAAGCTTGGATCCATGACTCCTGGGAAGCCC
AAAACTGGCAAGAAAAGCAAACAGCAAACTTTTATCAAGCCTTCTCCTGAGGAAGCGCTGCTCTGGGCAG
AAGCATTTGATGAACTGCTGGCCAGCAAATATGGGCTTGCTGCATTCAGAGCGTTTTTAAAGTCCGAGTT
CTGTGAAGAAAATATTGAATTCTGGTTGGCTTGCGAAGACTTCAAGAAAACCAAATCACCACAGAAACTG
TCCTCAAAAGCAAGGAAAATATACACCGACTTCATCGAGAAGGAAGCTCCCAAAGAGATAAACATAGACT
TTCAAACAAAAACTCTGATTGCCCAAAATATCCAAGAGGCTACAAGTGGCTGCTTCACCACAGCGCAGAA
GAGGGTGTACAGCCTGATGGAGAACAACTCTTATCCTCGTTTCTTGGAATCAGAATTTTATCAGGACTTG
TGTAAAAAGCCACAGATCACCACGGAGCCCCATGCTACAACCGGTGGCGGCAGTGGTGGCGGCAGCATGA
AGATGGACAAGAAGACAATTGTCTGGTTTCGCAGGGACCTGAGAATCGAAGATAACCCCGCATTGGCAGC
AGCAGCCCATGAGGGTTCTGTGTTCCCTGTCTTCATTTGGTGTCCAGAGGAGGAGGGACAGTTCTACCCT
GGCCGGGCCAGCAGATGGTGGATGAAGCAGTCCTTGGCTCACCTGTCACAGAGTCTCAAGGCACTGGGCT
CCGATCTGACGTTGATTAAGACCCACAACACGATTAGCGCAATTCTGGACTGCATCCGGGTGACCGGCGC
AACAAAAGTGGTTTTCAACCACCTCTACGACCCAGTTAGCCTTGTGCGGGACCATACCGTCAAGGAGAAA
TTGGTGGAGCGGGGCATCAGTGTGCAGTCTTACAATGGCGACCTGTTGTATGAACCATGGGAAATTTATT
GTGAGAAAGGCAAGCCTTTCACTAGCTTCAATTCTTACTGGAAAAAATGTCTGGACATGAGTATCGAAAG
CGTGATGCTTCCCCCCCCCTGGCGGCTGATGCCAATTACTGCCGCCGCTGAGGCAATCTGGGCATGTAGC
ATCGAAGAGTTGGGTCTGGAGAATGAGGCTGAGAAGCCAAGTAACGCCCTGCTGACTCGCGCATGGTCCC
CAGGATGGTCAAACGCAGACAAACTTCTGAACGAGTTCATTGAAAAGCAGCTGATTGACTACGCTAAGAA
CTCCAAAAAAGTCGTTGGAAACTCAACAAGCCTCTTGAGCCCTTACCTGCACTTTGGCGAGATCTCTGTT
CGGCACGTGTTCCAGTGCGCCCGGATGAAGCAGATAATCTGGGCAAGAGACAAAAACAGTGAGGGAGAGG
AGTCTGCCGATTTGTTCCTGAGAGGCATCGGACTCCGGGAGTACAGCCGCTACATTTGTTTTAACTTCCC
TTTCACCCACGAACAGAGCCTCTTGTCTCACCTGCGCTTCTTCCCATGGGACGCAGATGTTGATAAATTC
AAGGCTTGGCGACAGGGGCGCACCGGGTATCCACTTGTCGACGCTGGCATGAGGGAGCTGTGGGCCACGG
GGTGGATGCATAATAGGATCAGAGTGATTGTGTCTTCTTTCGCCGTCAAGTTCTTGTTGCTCCCATGGAA
ATGGGGCATGAAGTACTTCTGGGACACGCTGCTGGCCGCTGACCTTGAGTGCGACATTCTTGGGTGGCAG
TACATTTCCGGATCTATTCCTGATGGGCACGAACTCGATAGGCTCGACAACCCCGCTTTGCAGGGGGCTA
AATACGACCCAGAAGGGGAATACATCCGCCAGTGGCTCCCCGAGCTGGCAAGGCTGCCTACCGAGTGGAT
TCATCATCCCTGGGACGCACCGTTGACTGTTTTGAAGGCAAGCGGCGTAGAGTTGGGTACCAATTACGCA
AAGCCTATCGTCGATATTGACACCGCAAGGGAGCTGCTGGCAAAGGCTATCTCTAGGACACGGGAGGCCC
AAATTATGATCGGCGCCGCCTCAGGAGGAGGCTCAGGAGGAGGAGGCGCGGGAGCTAGCGGAGGTGGATC
TGGTGGCGGTGAGGGCAGAGGAAGTCTTCTAACATGCGGTGACGTGGAGGAGAATCCCGGCCCTCGTACG
GGCGGCAGTGGTGGCGGCAGCATGAATGGCGCCATCGGTGGCGACCTTCTCCTGAACTTTCCAGACATGA
GCGTTCTTGAGCGACAGAGGGCTCATCTCAAATACCTGAACCCGACGTTCGATAGTCCCTTGGCTGGATT
CTTTGCTGATTCTTCTATGATTACCGGCGGCGAAATGGATTCTTATCTGAGTACTGCTGGTTTGAACCTG
CCTATGATGTACGGAGAGACCACAGTGGAGGGAGATAGCAGACTGTCCATCTCCCCAGAGACCACGCTGG
GCACAGGAAACTTCAAAGCAGCCAAGTTTGATACAGAGACCAAAGACTGTAATGAAGCCGCTAAAAAGAT
GACCATGAACCGGGACGATCTTGTGGAAGAGGGCGAGGAAGAGAAGTCAAAGATTACAGAACAGAACAAT
GGTTCCACCAAGTCAATCAAAAAAATGAAGCACAAGGCCAAAAAAGAGGAAAATAATTTTTCCAACGATT
CCAGCAAAGTGACAAAGGAACTGGAGAAGACCGACTACATTGGAGGAGGAGGCGCGGGAATCGATATGGT
GAGCAAGGGCGAGGAGGATAACATGGCCATCATCAAGGAGTTCATGCGCTTCAAGGTGCACATGGAGGGC
TCCGTGAACGGCCACGAGTTCGAGATCGAGGGCGAGGGCGAGGGCCGCCCCTACGAGGGCACCCAGACCG
CCAAGCTGAAGGTGACCAAGGGTGGCCCCCTGCCCTTCGCCTGGGACATCCTGTCCCCTCAGTTCATGTA
CGGCTCCAAGGCCTACGTGAAGCACCCCGCCGACATCCCCGACTACTTGAAGCTGTCCTTCCCCGAGGGC
TTCAAGTGGGAGCGCGTGATGAACTTCGAGGACGGCGGCGTGGTGACCGTGACCCAGGACTCCTCCCTGC
AGGACGGCGAGTTCATCTACAAGGTGAAGCTGCGCGGCACCAACTTCCCCTCCGACGGCCCCGTAATGCA
GAAGAAGACCATGGGCTGGGAGGCCTCCTCCGAGCGGATGTACCCCGAGGACGGCGCCCTGAAGGGCGAG
ATCAAGCAGAGGCTGAAGCTGAAGGACGGCGGCCACTACGACGCTGAGGTCAAGACCACCTACAAGGCCA
AGAAGCCCGTGCAGCTGCCCGGCGCCTACAACGTCAACATCAAGTTGGACATCACCTCCCACAACGAGGA
CTACACCATCGTGGAACAGTACGAACGCGCCGAGGGCCGCCACTCCACCGGCGGCATGGACGAGCTGTAC
AAGGATAGTGCTGGTAGTGAATTCGGTAAAAAGAAGAAAAAGAAGTCAAAGACAAAGTGTGTAATTATGT
AATCTAGAATAATCAACCTCTGGATTACAAAATTTGTGAAAGATTGACTGGTATTCTTAACTATGTTGCT
CCTTTTACGCTATGTGGATACGCTGCTTTAATGCCTTTGTATCATGCTATTGCTTCCCGTATGGCTTTCA
TTTTCTCCTCCTTGTATAAATCCTGGTTAGTTCTTGCCACGGCGGAACTCATCGCCGCCTGCCTTGCCCG
CTGCTGGACAGGGGCTCGGCTGTTGGGCACTGACAATTCCGTGGTGTTTATTTGTGAAATTTGTGATGCT
ATTGCTTTATTTGTAACCATCACTAGTTAGGCTTTATTTGTGAAATTTGTGATGCTATTGCTTTATTTGT
AACCATTATAAGCTGCAATAAACAAGTTAACAACAACAATTGCATTCATTTTATGTTTCAGGTTCAGGGG
GAGATGTGGGAGGTTTTTTAAAATCGATAAGGATCTTCCTAGAGCATGGCTACGTAGATAAGTAGCATGG
CGGGTTAATCATTAACTACAAGGAACCCCTAGTGATGGAGTTGGCCACTCCCTCTCTGCGCGCTCGCTCG
CTCACTGAGGCCGGGCGACCAAAGGTCGCCCGACGCCCGGGCTTTGCCCGGGCGGCCTCAGTGAGCGAGC
GAGCGCGCAGCTGCATTAATGAATCGGCCAACGCGCGGGGAGAGGCGGTTT
Features (pLannotate 1.2.2; 17 found; start..end, strand, type, name):
    196..784     -  rep_origin     ori: high-copy-number ColE1/pMB1/pBR322/pUC origin of replication
    955..1815    -  CDS            AmpR: β-lactamase; bla; confers resistance to ampicillin, carbenicillin, and related antibiotics
   1816..1920    -  promoter       AmpR promoter: bla
   1973..2401    -  rep_origin     f1 ori (sequence partly withheld): f1 bacteriophage origin of replication; arrow indicates direction of (+) strand synthesis
   2406..2475    -  CDS            lacZα (fragment): LacZα fragment of β-galactosidase; lacZ fragment
   2470..2602    -  repeat_region  AAV2 ITR (fragment): inverted terminal repeat of adeno-associated virus serotype 2 inverted
   3361..3840    +  CDS            RGS2 (fragment): RGS2_HUMAN - Also known as G0S8. Experimental evidence at protein level: Swiss-Prot protein existence level 1. Regulates G protein-coupled receptor signaling cascades. Inhibits signal transduction by increasing the GTPase activity of G protein alpha subunits, thereby driving them into their inactive GDP- bound form (PubMed:11063746, PubMed:19478087). It is involved in the negative regulation of the angiotensin-activated signaling pathway (PubMed:28784619). Plays a role in the regulation of blood pressure in response to signaling via G protein-coupled receptors and GNAQ. Plays a role in regulat
   3868..5361    +  CDS            CRY2 (fragment): CRY2_ARATH - Also known as PHH1 From Arabidopsis thaliana (Mouse-ear cress).
   5503..6093    +  CDS            BHLH63 (fragment): BH063_ARATH - Also known as CIB1, EN84. Experimental evidence at protein level: Swiss-Prot protein existence level 1. Transcription factor that binds DNA to G box 5'-CACGTG-3' and, to a lower extent, to E-box 5'-CANNTG-3' in vitro. Binds to chromatin DNA of the FT gene and promotes its expression, and thus triggers flowering in response to blue light. From Arabidopsis thaliana (Mouse-ear cress).
   6037..6744    +  CDS            mCherry: mCherry is a basic (constitutively fluorescent) red fluorescent protein published in 2004, derived from Discosoma sp.. It is reported to be a very rapidly-maturing monomer with low acid sensitivity.
   6766..6813    +  CDS            K-Ras (fragment): human small GTPase proto-oncoprotein
   6822..6979    +  misc_feature   WPRE (fragment): woodchuck hepatitis virus posttranscriptional regulatory element
   6985..7069    +  misc_feature   WPRE (fragment): woodchuck hepatitis virus posttranscriptional regulatory element
   7068..7111    -  polyA_signal   SV40 poly(A) signal (fragment): SV40 polyadenylation signal
   7122..7189    -  polyA_signal   SV40 poly(A) signal (fragment): SV40 polyadenylation signal
   7322..7455    +  repeat_region  AAV2 ITR: inverted terminal repeat of adeno-associated virus serotype 2 inverted
   7449..13      -  CDS            lacI (fragment) (across the origin): lac repressor; lacI; The lac repressor binds to the lac operator to inhibit transcription in E. coli. This inhibition can be relieved by adding lactose or isopropyl-β-D-thiogalactopyranoside (IPTG).
