[The description below was written by a language model from this plasmid's Addgene catalogue record and pLannotate feature annotations shown in this document.]
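Description:
AAV-GFAPp-PiGM-Iq(mCherry) is a recombinant AAV2 transfer plasmid for astrocyte-selective expression of the PiGM-Iq optogenetic system, in this case its light-insensitive negative-control version. The bacterial backbone carries a high-copy ColE1/pUC-type origin, an f1 origin and an ampicillin resistance gene with its own promoter. The expression cassette lies between AAV2 inverted terminal repeats, which allow it to be packaged into AAV particles. The record lists a recombination-deficient growth strain, as is common for ITR-containing plasmids.

The catalogue states that a GFAP promoter drives the synthetic insert. The promoter is not annotated in either feature table, but an unannotated stretch between the upstream ITR and the first coding region is where it would be expected. The payload begins with a human RGS2 fragment (recorded as a 1-53 truncation) followed closely by the Arabidopsis CRY2 photolyase homology region. RGS2 accelerates GTP hydrolysis by G alpha subunits, including Gq. Downstream sits the N-terminal portion of CIB1 (CIBN) joined to mCherry and a short K-Ras fragment, consistent with the "membrane mCherry" described by the depositor, so this part serves as both plasma-membrane anchor and expression marker. How the two modules are separated is not annotated. In the functional design, blue light would induce CRY2PHR-CIBN binding and recruit RGS2 to the membrane to inhibit Gq signalling. Here the CRY2PHR D387A mutation abolishes light sensitivity, providing a matched control. Shortened WPRE segments and SV40 polyadenylation fragments follow the coding region.

The two sequence records differ in length (7,869 versus 7,492 nt). The longer one shows extra ITR, f1, lacZα and other backbone fragments near one ITR, while the core cassette is identical in both.
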