Addgene plasmid #221609: AAV-GFAPp-PiGM-Iq(mCherry)
Purpose: A recombinant AAV2 plasmid encoding the PiGM-Iq system with CRY2PHR, CIBN and mCherry as expression marker. GFAP promoter for astrocyte-selective expression.
Depositing lab: John Lin. Depositing organization: University of Tasmania.
Backbone
  Vector backbone: AAV
  Backbone size w/o insert (bp): 4442
  Vector type: AAV
Growth in bacteria
  Bacterial resistance: Ampicillin, 100 μg/mL
  Growth temperature: 37°C
  Growth strain: NEB Stable
  Copy number: Unknown
Gene/Insert
  Gene/Insert name: PiGM-Iq (D387A, mCherry)
  Species: Synthetic
  Insert size (bp): 3429
  Mutation: RGS2 1-53 truncation, CRYPHR D387A
  Promoter: GFAP promoter
  Cloning method: Restriction Enzyme; 5′ cloning site BamHI (not destroyed); 3′ cloning site XbaI (not destroyed)
Terms and licenses: Academic/Nonprofit Terms; Industry Terms: Not Available to Industry
Depositor comments: Negative control PiGM-Iq system using light insensitive CRY2PHR (D387A). Membrane mCherry as expression marker, GFAP promoter.
How to cite: AAV-GFAPp-PiGM-Iq(mCherry) was a gift from John Lin (Addgene plasmid # 221609 ; http://n2t.net/addgene:221609 ; RRID:Addgene_221609)
